>Addgene plasmid #162665 | pCJ136 | addgene full sequence | sequence record 321451 | Addgene NGS Result
TGGCGAATGGG
[124 nt withheld, positions 12-135]
C
[91 nt withheld, positions 137-227]
A
[49 nt withheld, positions 229-277]
CCTTTGACGTTGGAGTCCACGTTCTTT
[37 nt withheld, positions 305-341]
ACCCTATCTCGGTCTATTCTTTTGATTTATAAGGGATTTTGCCGATTTCGGCCTATTGGTTAAAAAATGA
GCTGATTTAACAAAAATTTAACGCGAATTTTAACAAAATATTAACGCTTACAATTTAGGTGGCACTTTTC
GGGGAAATGTGCGCGGAACCCCTATTTGTTTATTTTTCTAAATACATTCAAATATGTATCCGCTCATGAG
ACAATAACCCTGATAAATGCTTCAATAATATTGAAAAAGGAAGAGTATGAGTATTCAACATTTCCGTGTC
GCCCTTATTCCCTTTTTTGCGGCATTTTGCCTTCCTGTTTTTGCTCACCCAGAAACGCTGGTGAAAGTAA
AAGATGCTGAAGATCAGTTGGGTGCACGAGTGGGTTACATCGAACTGGATCTCAACAGCGGTAAGATCCT
TGAGAGTTTTCGCCCCGAAGAACGTTTTCCAATGATGAGCACTTTTAAAGTTCTGCTATGTGGCGCGGTA
TTATCCCGTATTGACGCCGGGCAAGAGCAACTCGGTCGCCGCATACACTATTCTCAGAATGACTTGGTTG
AGTACTCACCAGTCACAGAAAAGCATCTTACGGATGGCATGACAGTAAGAGAATTATGCAGTGCTGCCAT
AACCATGAGTGATAACACTGCGGCCAACTTACTTCTGACAACGATCGGAGGACCGAAGGAGCTAACCGCT
TTTTTGCACAACATGGGGGATCATGTAACTCGCCTTGATCGTTGGGAACCGGAGCTGAATGAAGCCATAC
CAAACGACGAGCGTGACACCACGATGCCTGCAGCAATGGCAACAACGTTGCGCAAACTATTAACTGGCGA
ACTACTTACTCTAGCTTCCCGGCAACAATTAATAGACTGGATGGAGGCGGATAAAGTTGCAGGACCACTT
CTGCGCTCGGCCCTTCCGGCTGGCTGGTTTATTGCTGATAAATCTGGAGCCGGTGAGCGTGGGTCTCGCG
GTATCATTGCAGCACTGGGGCCAGATGGTAAGCCCTCCCGTATCGTAGTTATCTACACGACGGGGAGTCA
GGCAACTATGGATGAACGAAATAGACAGATCGCTGAGATAGGTGCCTCACTGATTAAGCATTGGTAACTG
TCAGACCAAGTTTACTCATATATACTTTAGATTGATTTAAAACTTCATTTTTAATTTAAAAGGATCTAGG
TGAAGATCCTTTTTGATAATCTCATGACCAAAATCCCTTAACGTGAGTTTTCGTTCCACTGAGCGTCAGA
CCCCGTAGAAAAGATCAAAGGATCTTCTTGAGATCCTTTTTTTCTGCGCGTAATCTGCTGCTTGCAAACA
AAAAAACCACCGCTACCAGCGGTGGTTTGTTTGCCGGATCAAGAGCTACCAACTCTTTTTCCGAAGGTAA
CTGGCTTCAGCAGAGCGCAGATACCAAATACTGTCCTTCTAGTGTAGCCGTAGTTAGGCCACCACTTCAA
GAACTCTGTAGCACCGCCTACATACCTCGCTCTGCTAATCCTGTTACCAGTGGCTGCTGCCAGTGGCGAT
AAGTCGTGTCTTACCGGGTTGGACTCAAGACGATAGTTACCGGATAAGGCGCAGCGGTCGGGCTGAACGG
GGGGTTCGTGCACACAGCCCAGCTTGGAGCGAACGACCTACACCGAACTGAGATACCTACAGCGTGAGCT
ATGAGAAAGCGCCACGCTTCCCGAAGGGAGAAAGGCGGACAGGTATCCGGTAAGCGGCAGGGTCGGAACA
GGAGAGCGCACGAGGGAGCTTCCAGGGGGAAACGCCTGGTATCTTTATAGTCCTGTCGGGTTTCGCCACC
TCTGACTTGAGCGTCGATTTTTGTGATGCTCGTCAGGGGGGCGGAGCCTATGGAAAAACGCCAGCAACGC
GGCCTTTTTACGGTTCCTGGCCTTTTGCTGGCCTTTTGCTCACATGTTCTTTCCTGCGTTATCCCCTGAT
TCTGTGGATAACCGTATTACCGCCTTTGAGTGAGCTGATACCGCTCGCCGCAGCCGAACGACCGAGCGCA
GCGAGTCAGTGAGCGAGGAAGCGGAAGAGCGCCTGATGCGGTATTTTCTCCTTACGCATCTGTGCGGTAT
TTCACACCGCAATGGTGCACTCTCAGTACAATCTGCTCTGATGCCGCATAGTTAAGCCAGTATACACTCC
GCTATCGCTACGTGACTGGGTCATGGCTGCGCCCCGACACCCGCCAACACCCGCTGACGCGCCCTGACGG
GCTTGTCTGCTCCCGGCATCCGCTTACAGACAAGCTGTGACCGTCTCCGGGAGCTGCATGTGTCAGAGGT
TTTCACCGTCATCACCGAAACGCGCGAGGCAGCTGCGGTAAAGCTCATCAGCGTGGTCGTGAAGCGATTC
ACAGATGTCTGCCTGTTCATCCGCGTCCAGCTCGTTGAGTTTCTCCAGAAGCGTTAATGTCTGGCTTCTG
ATAAAGCGGGCCATGTTAAGGGCGGTTTTTTCCTGTTTGGTCACTGATGCCTCCGTGTAAGGGGGATTTC
TGTTCATGGGGGTAATGATACCGATGAAACGAGAGAGGATGCTCACGATACGGGTTACTGATGATGAACA
TGCCCGGTTACTGGAACGTTGTGAGGGTAAACAACTGGCGGTATGGATGCGGCGGGACCAGAGAAAAATC
ACTCAGGGTCAATGCCAGCGCTTCGTTAATACAGATGTAGGTGTTCCACAGGGTAGCCAGCAGCATCCTG
CGATGCAGATCCGGAACATAATGGTGCAGGGCGCTGACTTCCGCGTTTCCAGACTTTACGAAACACGGAA
ACCGAAGACCATTCATGTTGTTGCTCAGGTCGCAGACGTTTTGCAGCAGCAGTCGCTTCACGTTCGCTCG
CGTATCGGTGATTCATTCTGCTAACCAGTAAGGCAACCCCGCCAGCCTAGCCGGGTCCTCAACGACAGGA
GCACGATCATGCGCACCCGTGGGGCCGCCATGCCGGCGATAATGGCCTGCTTCTCGCCGAAACGTTTGGT
GGCGGGACCAGTGACGAAGGCTTGAGCGAGGGCGTGCAAGATTCCGAATACCGCAAGCGACAGGCCGATC
ATCGTCGCGCTCCAGCGAAAGCGGTCCTCGCCGAAAATGACCCAGAGCGCTGCCGGCACCTGTCCTACGA
GTTGCATGATAAAGAAGACAGTCATAAGTGCGGCGACGATAGTCATGCCCCGCGCCCACCGGAAGGAGCT
GACTGGGTTGAAGGCTCTCAAGGGCATCGGTCGAGATCCCGGTGCCTAATGAGTGAGCTAACTTACATTA
ATTGCGTTGCGCTCACTGCCCGCTTTCCAGTCGGGAAACCTGTCGTGCCAGCTGCATTAATGAATCGGCC
AACGCGCGGGGAGAGGCGGTTTGCGTATTGGGCGCCAGGGTGGTTTTTCTTTTCACCAGTGAGACGGGCA
ACAGCTGATTGCCCTTCACCGCCTGGCCCTGAGAGAGTTGCAGCAAGCGGTCCACGCTGGTTTGCCCCAG
CAGGCGAAAATCCTGTTTGATGGTGGTTAACGGCGGGATATAACATGAGCTGTCTTCGGTATCGTCGTAT
CCCACTACCGAGATATCCGCACCAACGCGCAGCCCGGACTCGGTAATGGCGCGCATTGCGCCCAGCGCCA
TCTGATCGTTGGCAACCAGCATCGCAGTGGGAACGATGCCCTCATTCAGCATTTGCATGGTTTGTTGAAA
ACCGGACATGGCACTCCAGTCGCCTTCCCGTTCCGCTATCGGCTGAATTTGATTGCGAGTGAGATATTTA
TGCCAGCCAGCCAGACGCAGACGCGCCGAGACAGAACTTAATGGGCCCGCTAACAGCGCGATTTGCTGGT
GACCCAATGCGACCAGATGCTCCACGCCCAGTCGCGTACCGTCTTCATGGGAGAAAATAATACTGTTGAT
GGGTGTCTGGTCAGAGACATCAAGAAATAACGCCGGAACATTAGTGCAGGCAGCTTCCACAGCAATGGCA
TCCTGGTCATCCAGCGGATAGTTAATGATCAGCCCACTGACGCGTTGCGCGAGAAGATTGTGCACCGCCG
CTTTACAGGCTTCGACGCCGCTTCGTTCTACCATCGACACCACCACGCTGGCACCCAGTTGATCGGCGCG
AGATTTAATCGCCGCGACAATTTGCGACGGCGCGTGCAGGGCCAGACTGGAGGTGGCAACGCCAATCAGC
AACGACTGTTTGCCCGCCAGTTGTTGTGCCACGCGGTTGGGAATGTAATTCAGCTCCGCCATCGCCGCTT
CCACTTTTTCCCGCGTTTTCGCAGAAACGTGGCTGGCCTGGTTCACCACGCGGGAAACGGTCTGATAAGA
GACACCGGCATACTCTGCGACATCGTATAACGTTACTGGTTTCACATTCACCACCCTGAATTGACTCTCT
TCCGGGCGCTATCATGCCATACCGCGAAAGGTTTTGCGCCATTCGATGGTGTCCGGGATCTCGACGCTCT
CCCTTATGCGACTCCTGCATTAGGAAGCAGCCCAGTAGTAGGTTGAGGCCGTTGAGCACCGCCGCCGCAA
GGAATGGTGCATGCAAGGAGATGGCGCCCAACAGTCCCCCGGCCACGGGGCCTGCCACCATACCCACGCC
GAAACAAGCGCTCATGAGCCCGAAGTGGCGAGCCCGATCTTCCCCATCGGTGATGTCGGCGATATAGGCG
CCAGCAACCGCACCTGTGGCGCCGGTGATGCCGGCCACGATGCGTCCGGCGTAGAGGATCGAGATCTCGA
TCCCGCGAAATTAATACGACTCACTATAGGGGAATTGTGAGCGGATAACAATTCCCCTCTAGAAATAATT
TTGTTTAACTTTAAGAAGGAGATATACATATGCAGACCACCGTGACCACCATGCTCCTCGCGTCCGTAGC
ATTAGCGGCTTGCGCCGGAGGAGGTTCCACTCCTCTGCCTCTACCGCAGCAGCAGCCGCCTCAGCAGGAA
CCGCCACCTCCTCCTGTTCCGCTAGCCAGTCGCGCCGCGTGTGAGGCGCTCAAAGATGGTAATGGCGACA
TGGTTTGGCCGAATGCCGCCACGGTTGTAGAGGTTGCAGCCTGGCGTGATGCAGCACCGGCCACGGCATC
AGCCGCAGCCCTGCCGGAGCATTGCGAAGTATCAGGCGCGATTGCCAAGCGTACTGGGATTGATGGGTAC
CCGTATGAAATTAAGTTTCGCCTGCGCATGCCCGCTGAGTGGAACGGCCGTTTTTTCATGGAGGGTGGCA
GTGGTACGAACGGCTCTCTCTCAGCGGCGACCGGAAGTATCGGCGGCGGTCAGATCGCCTCAGCGCTGAG
TCGTAACTTTGCAACAATTGCTACCGACGGAGGACATGACAATGCGGTGAATGATAATCCGGATGCGCTC
GGTACCGTCGCATTTGGTCTCGATCCCCAGGCACGCTTAGACATGGGCTACAACTCCTATGATCAGGTGA
CTCAGGCCGGCAAAGCCGCCGTTGCACGCTTTTATGGTCGCGCAGCCGACAAGAGCTACTTCATCGGCTG
TTCGGAGGGCGGCCGCGAGGGCATGATGCTGTCCCAGCGCTTTCCATCACATTACGATGGCATTGTGGCG
GGCGCACCGGGATATCAGTTGCCGAAGGCCGGAATTAGTGGCGCGTGGACCACCCAGAGCTTAGCGCCCG
CCGCCGTTGGCCTGGATGCCCAGGGAGTGCCGCTGATTAATAAGAGCTTTTCTGACGCAGACCTCCATTT
ACTGTCGCAGGCGATTCTCGGAACATGCGACGCCTTGGATGGCCTGGCCGACGGCATCGTTGACAACTAC
CGAGCGTGCCAAGCGGCTTTTGATCCGGCGACTGCAGCCAACCCAGCGAATGGCCAAGCCCTGCAGTGCG
TGGGCGCAAAGACAGCCGATTGCTTATCGCCCGTCCAAGTTACGGCGATTAAACGAGCGATGGCCGGTCC
GGTAAATAGCGCGGGTACGCCGTTATATAATAGATGGGCCTGGGACGCAGGTATGAGCGGTCTTAGTGGT
ACCACTTACAATCAGGGTTGGCGCAGCTGGTGGCTGGGATCGTTTAACAGCTCGGCGAATAACGCACAAC
GTGTATCTGGTTTCTCAGCGCGGAGCTGGCTGGTGGACTTTGCTACCCCGCCGGAGCCGATGCCCATGAC
CCAAGTCGCCGCCCGTATGATGAAATTTGATTTCGATATCGATCCTCTGAAAATATGGGCTACTTCGGGC
CAATTTACCCAGAGTAGTATGGACTGGCACGGTGCCACTAGCACCGACCTTGCTGCCTTTCGGGACCGCG
GCGGTAAAATGATTCTGTATCACGGAATGAGCGATGCCGCATTCTCTGCACTAGATACAGCAGATTATTA
TGAACGCCTGGGTGCCGCAATGCCGGGCGCCGCGGGCTTTGCTCGTCTGTTCTTGGTTCCGGGAATGAAC
CATTGCTCCGGGGGTCCAGGTACCGACCGCTTTGATATGCTAACACCGTTAGTTGCATGGGTTGAACGTG
GGGAAGCCCCTGACCAAATTAGCGCCTGGAGCGGCACCCCCGGCTACTTTGGTGTGGCCGCCCGCACTCG
ACCGTTATGTCCCTATCCGCAGATTGCGCGCTATAAGGGATCAGGCGATATCAATACCGAAGCAAATTTT
GCGTGTGCCGCTCCACCGCTCGAGCACCACCATCACCACCACTGAGATCCGGCTGCTAACAAAGCCCGAA
AGGAAGCTGAGTTGGCTGCTGCCACCGCTGAGCAATAACTAGCATAACCCCTTGGGGCCTCTAAACGGGT
CTTGAGGGGTTTTTTGCTGAAAGGAGGAACTATATCCGGAT
Features (pLannotate 1.2.2; 18 found; start..end, strand, type, name):
     12..440     +  rep_origin     f1 ori (sequence partly withheld): f1 bacteriophage origin of replication; arrow indicates direction of (+) strand synthesis
    493..597     +  promoter       AmpR promoter: bla
    598..1458    +  CDS            AmpR: β-lactamase; bla; confers resistance to ampicillin, carbenicillin, and related antibiotics
   1629..2217    +  rep_origin     ori: high-copy-number ColE1/pMB1/pBR322/pUC origin of replication
   2403..2542    -  misc_feature   bom: basis of mobility region from pBR322
   2644..2835    -  CDS            rop: Rop protein, which maintains plasmids at low copy number; rop
   2852..3232    +  CDS            YPB1_ECOLX: Protein predicted: Swiss-Prot protein existence level 4. From Escherichia coli.
   3304..3595    -  CDS            TcR (fragment): tetracycline efflux protein; tet; confers resistance to tetracycline
   3610..3631    -  protein_bind   CAP binding site: CAP binding activates transcription in the presence of cAMP. E. coli catabolite activator protein
   3644..4726    -  CDS            lacI: lac repressor; lacI; The lac repressor binds to the lac operator to inhibit transcription in E. coli. This inhibition can be relieved by adding lactose or isopropyl-β-D-thiogalactopyranoside (IPTG).
   4727..4804    -  promoter       lacI promoter: lacI
   4812..5091    -  CDS            TcR (fragment): tetracycline efflux protein; tet; confers resistance to tetracycline
   5113..5131    +  promoter       T7 promoter: promoter for bacteriophage T7 RNA polymerase
   5132..5156    +  protein_bind   lac operator: The lac repressor binds to the lac operator to inhibit transcription in E. coli. This inhibition can be relieved by adding lactose or isopropyl-β-D-thiogalactopyranoside (IPTG). lac repressor encoded by lacI
   5171..5193    +  RBS            RBS: efficient ribosome binding site from bacteriophage T7 gene 10 (Olins and Rangwala, 1989)
   5201..7009    +  CDS            MHETH_IDESA: Experimental evidence at protein level: Swiss-Prot protein existence level 1. Involved in the degradation and assimilation of the plastic poly(ethylene terephthalate) (PET), which allows I.sakaiensis to use PET as its major energy and carbon source for growth. Likely acts synergistically with PETase to depolymerize PET. Catalyzes the hydrolysis of mono(2-hydroxyethyl) terephthalate (MHET) into its two environmentally benign monomers, terephthalate and ethylene glycol. Does not show activity against PET, bis(hydroxyethyl) terephthalate (BHET), pNP-aliphatic esters or typical aromatic ester comp
   7043..7092    +  CDS            SET1 (fragment): solubility-enhancement tag derived from T7 phage gene 10B
   7100..7147    +  terminator     T7 terminator: transcription terminator for bacteriophage T7 RNA polymerase
