[The description below was written by a language model from this plasmid's Addgene catalogue record and pLannotate feature annotations shown in this document.]
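Description:
pCJ136 is a bacterial expression plasmid built on the pET-21b(+) backbone for producing MHETase from Ideonella sakaiensis 201-F6 in E. coli. The full sequenced record is 7,172 nt. It replicates from a ColE1/pMB1-type origin and is catalogued as high copy, although the feature table also shows the pBR322-derived rop gene and bom region, which are normally associated with copy-number moderation and mobilisation. Selection is by ampicillin through the bla (AmpR) gene and its own promoter. An f1 origin is also present, which permits single-stranded DNA production with helper phage. Short tetracycline-resistance fragments and a predicted E. coli ORF are annotated as well; these appear to be nonfunctional pBR322 remnants in the backbone.

The expression cassette follows the standard pET design. A T7 promoter is followed immediately by a lac operator, then the strong ribosome binding site from phage T7 gene 10, the roughly 1.8 kb MHETase coding sequence and a T7 terminator. The plasmid also carries lacI under its own promoter, so the cassette stays repressed until IPTG or lactose is added in a host that supplies T7 RNA polymerase. The insert was codon optimised for E. coli K12 and introduced by Gibson cloning. The catalogue entry describes a C-terminal His tag supplied by the backbone, but the feature table does not annotate it separately. A short hit downstream of the ORF is labelled as a T7 gene 10B solubility tag fragment and is probably an annotation artefact of backbone sequence.

MHETase hydrolyses mono(2-hydroxyethyl) terephthalate into terephthalate and ethylene glycol, acting alongside PETase in poly(ethylene terephthalate) breakdown. The plasmid is suited to recombinant production and affinity purification of the enzyme for work on enzymatic plastics depolymerisation.
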