Addgene plasmid #162665: pCJ136
Purpose: pET-21b(+) based plasmid for expression of MHETase from Ideonella sakaiensis 201-F6 (Genbank GAP38911.1), codon optimized for expression in E. coli K12, with C-terminal His tag.
Depositing lab: Gregg Beckham. Depositing organization: National Laboratory of the Rockies (NLR). Publication: Characterization and engineering of a two-enzyme system for plastics depolymerization. Knott BC, Erickson E, Allen MD, Gado JE, Graham R, Kearns FL, Pardo I, Topuzlu E, Anderson JJ, Austin HP, Dominick G, Johnson CW, Rorrer NA, Szostkiewicz CJ, Copie V, Payne CM, Woodcock HL, Donohoe BS, Beckham GT, McGeehan JE. Proc Natl Acad Sci U S A. 2020 Oct 13;117(41):25476-25485. doi: 10.1073/pnas.2006753117. Epub 2020 Sep 28. PubMed 32989159.
Backbone
  Vector backbone: pET-21b(+)
  Backbone manufacturer: EMD Biosciences
  Backbone size w/o insert (bp): 5367
  Vector type: Bacterial Expression
Growth in bacteria
  Bacterial resistance: Ampicillin, 100 μg/mL
  Growth temperature: 37°C
  Growth strain: NEB Stable
  Copy number: High Copy
Gene/Insert
  Gene/Insert name: MHETase from Ideonella sakaiensis 201-F6 (Genbank GAP38911.1)
  Species: Ideonella sakaiensis 201-F6
  Mutation: codon optimized for expression in E. coli K12
  Promoter: T7/lac
  Tag / fusion protein: His (C terminal on backbone)
  Cloning method: Gibson Cloning
Terms and licenses: Academic/Nonprofit Terms; Industry Terms: Not Available to Industry
How to cite: pCJ136 was a gift from Gregg Beckham (Addgene plasmid # 162665 ; http://n2t.net/addgene:162665 ; RRID:Addgene_162665)
